Addgene plasmid #217823: pCDB179-RdhF3
Purpose: Expresses HisSUMO-RdhF3 in E. coli
Depositing lab: Pamela Silver. Depositing organization: Harvard Medical School. Publication: Sustainable B(12)-Dependent Dehalogenation of Organohalides in E. coli. Ng TL, Silver PA. ACS Chem Biol. 2024 Feb 16;19(2):380-391. doi: 10.1021/acschembio.3c00585. Epub 2024 Jan 22. PubMed 38254247.
Backbone
  Vector backbone: pCDB179
  Backbone size w/o insert (bp): 5548
  Total vector size (bp): 6622
  Vector type: Bacterial Expression
Growth in bacteria
  Bacterial resistance: Kanamycin, 50 μg/mL
  Growth temperature: 37°C
  Growth strain: DH5alpha
  Copy number: High Copy
Gene/Insert
  Gene/Insert name: RdhF3
  Species: Candidatus Bathyarchaeota archaeon
  Insert size (bp): 1074
  Promoter: T7
  Tag / fusion protein: His10xSUMO (N terminal on backbone)
  Cloning method: Gene Synthesis
  Sequencing primers: 5′ T7 Promoter
Resource information
  A portion of this plasmid was derived from a plasmid made by: Twist Bioscience
Terms and licenses: Academic/Nonprofit Terms; Industry Terms: Not Available to Industry
How to cite: pCDB179-RdhF3 was a gift from Pamela Silver (Addgene plasmid # 217823 ; http://n2t.net/addgene:217823 ; RRID:Addgene_217823)
