[The description below was written by a language model from this plasmid's Addgene catalogue record and pLannotate feature annotations shown in this document.]
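Description:
pCDB179-RdhF3 is a bacterial expression plasmid (6,622 bp) built on the pCDB179 backbone, a pET-style T7 vector, for producing an N-terminally His-SUMO-tagged RdhF3 protein in E. coli. It replicates from a ColE1/pMB1-type origin accompanied by the bom mobility region and the rop gene. The catalogue lists it as high copy, although rop generally moderates copy number in pBR322-derived plasmids. Selection is by kanamycin through an aph(3')-Ia aminoglycoside phosphotransferase gene. An f1 phage origin is also present, and short tetracycline-resistance fragments flanking the lacI region are non-functional remnants of the ancestral backbone.

The expression cassette consists of a T7 promoter followed by a lac operator, the strong T7 gene 10 ribosome binding site, a polyhistidine tag (recorded as 10xHis; the annotation software detects nine histidines), and yeast SMT3 (SUMO). The 1,074 bp synthesized RdhF3 coding sequence, from Candidatus Bathyarchaeota archaeon, is fused downstream of SUMO. The feature table leaves this insert unannotated, but it fits the gap between the end of SMT3 and the T7 terminator across the plasmid's circular junction. A plasmid-borne lacI gene with its own promoter supplies lac repressor, keeping transcription off until induction with IPTG in a host that provides T7 RNA polymerase.

The His tag permits metal-affinity purification, while SUMO typically improves solubility and can be removed by a SUMO-specific protease. The associated publication concerns B12-dependent dehalogenation of organohalides in E. coli, so the plasmid presumably supports expression of RdhF3 in that context. The record does not itself describe the protein's function.
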