Features (pLannotate 1.2.2; 19 found; start..end, strand, type, name):
     12..61      +  CDS            SET1 (fragment): solubility-enhancement tag derived from T7 phage gene 10B
     69..116     +  terminator     T7 terminator: transcription terminator for bacteriophage T7 RNA polymerase
    153..581     +  rep_origin     f1 ori (sequence partly withheld): f1 bacteriophage origin of replication; arrow indicates direction of (+) strand synthesis
    634..691     +  promoter       AmpR promoter (fragment): bla
    700..1515    -  CDS            KanR: aminoglycoside phosphotransferase; aph(3')-Ia; confers resistance to kanamycin in bacteria or G418 (Geneticin®) in eukaryotes
   1637..2225    +  rep_origin     ori: high-copy-number ColE1/pMB1/pBR322/pUC origin of replication
   2411..2550    -  misc_feature   bom: basis of mobility region from pBR322
   2652..2843    -  CDS            rop: Rop protein, which maintains plasmids at low copy number; rop
   2860..3240    +  CDS            YPB1_ECOLX: Protein predicted: Swiss-Prot protein existence level 4. From Escherichia coli.
   3312..3603    -  CDS            TcR (fragment): tetracycline efflux protein; tet; confers resistance to tetracycline
   3618..3639    -  protein_bind   CAP binding site: CAP binding activates transcription in the presence of cAMP. E. coli catabolite activator protein
   3652..4734    -  CDS            lacI: lac repressor; lacI; The lac repressor binds to the lac operator to inhibit transcription in E. coli. This inhibition can be relieved by adding lactose or isopropyl-β-D-thiogalactopyranoside (IPTG).
   4735..4812    -  promoter       lacI promoter: lacI
   4820..5099    -  CDS            TcR (fragment): tetracycline efflux protein; tet; confers resistance to tetracycline
   5125..5143    +  promoter       T7 promoter: promoter for bacteriophage T7 RNA polymerase
   5148..5164    +  protein_bind   lac operator: The lac repressor binds to the lac operator to inhibit transcription in E. coli. This inhibition can be relieved by adding lactose or isopropyl-β-D-thiogalactopyranoside (IPTG). lac repressor encoded by lacI
   5183..5205    +  RBS            RBS: efficient ribosome binding site from bacteriophage T7 gene 10 (Olins and Rangwala, 1989)
   5219..5245    +  CDS            9xHis: 9xHis affinity tag
   5255..5548    +  CDS            SMT3: SMT3_YEAST - Experimental evidence at protein level: Swiss-Prot protein existence level 1. Not known; suppressor of MIF2 mutations. From Saccharomyces cerevisiae (strain ATCC 204508 / S288c) (Baker's yeast).
>Addgene plasmid #217823 | pCDB179-RdhF3 | addgene full sequence | sequence record 430560 | Addgene NGS Result
TCGAGGATCCGGCTGCTAACAAAGCCCGAAAGGAAGCTGAGTTGGCTGCTGCCACCGCTGAGCAATAACT
AGCATAACCCCTTGGGGCCTCTAAACGGGTCTTGAGGGGTTTTTTGCTGAAAGGAGGAACTATATCCGGA
TTGGCGAATGGG
[124 nt withheld, positions 153-276]
C
[91 nt withheld, positions 278-368]
A
[49 nt withheld, positions 370-418]
CCTTTGACGTTGGAGTCCACGTTCTTT
[37 nt withheld, positions 446-482]
ACCCTATCTCGGTCTATTCTTTTGATTTATAAGGGATTTTGCCGATTTCGGCCTATTGGTTAAAAAATGA
GCTGATTTAACAAAAATTTAACGCGAATTTTAACAAAATATTAACGCTTACAATTTAGGTGGCACTTTTC
GGGGAAATGTGCGCGGAACCCCTATTTGTTTATTTTTCTAAATACATTCAAATATGTATCCGCTCATGAA
TTAATTCTTAGAAAAACTCATCGAGCATCAAATGAAACTGCAATTTATTCATATCAGGATTATCAATACC
ATATTTTTGAAAAAGCCGTTTCTGTAATGAAGGAGAAAACTCACCGAGGCAGTTCCATAGGATGGCAAGA
TCCTGGTATCGGTCTGCGATTCCGACTCGTCCAACATCAATACAACCTATTAATTTCCCCTCGTCAAAAA
TAAGGTTATCAAGTGAGAAATCACCATGAGTGACGACTGAATCCGGTGAGAATGGCAAAAGTTTATGCAT
TTCTTTCCAGACTTGTTCAACAGGCCAGCCATTACGCTCGTCATCAAAATCACTCGCATCAACCAAACCG
TTATTCATTCGTGATTGCGCCTGAGCGAGACGAAATACGCGATCGCTGTTAAAAGGACAATTACAAACAG
GAATCGAATGCAACCGGCGCAGGAACACTGCCAGCGCATCAACAATATTTTCACCTGAATCAGGATATTC
TTCTAATACCTGGAATGCTGTTTTCCCGGGGATCGCAGTGGTGAGTAACCATGCATCATCAGGAGTACGG
ATAAAATGCTTGATGGTCGGAAGAGGCATAAATTCCGTCAGCCAGTTTAGTCTGACCATCTCATCTGTAA
CATCATTGGCAACGCTACCTTTGCCATGTTTCAGAAACAACTCTGGCGCATCGGGCTTCCCATACAATCG
ATAGATTGTCGCACCTGATTGCCCGACATTATCGCGAGCCCATTTATACCCATATAAATCAGCATCCATG
TTGGAATTTAATCGCGGCCTAGAGCAAGACGTTTCCCGTTGAATATGGCTCATAACACCCCTTGTATTAC
TGTTTATGTAAGCAGACAGTTTTATTGTTCATGACCAAAATCCCTTAACGTGAGTTTTCGTTCCACTGAG
CGTCAGACCCCGTAGAAAAGATCAAAGGATCTTCTTGAGATCCTTTTTTTCTGCGCGTAATCTGCTGCTT
GCAAACAAAAAAACCACCGCTACCAGCGGTGGTTTGTTTGCCGGATCAAGAGCTACCAACTCTTTTTCCG
AAGGTAACTGGCTTCAGCAGAGCGCAGATACCAAATACTGTCCTTCTAGTGTAGCCGTAGTTAGGCCACC
ACTTCAAGAACTCTGTAGCACCGCCTACATACCTCGCTCTGCTAATCCTGTTACCAGTGGCTGCTGCCAG
TGGCGATAAGTCGTGTCTTACCGGGTTGGACTCAAGACGATAGTTACCGGATAAGGCGCAGCGGTCGGGC
TGAACGGGGGGTTCGTGCACACAGCCCAGCTTGGAGCGAACGACCTACACCGAACTGAGATACCTACAGC
GTGAGCTATGAGAAAGCGCCACGCTTCCCGAAGGGAGAAAGGCGGACAGGTATCCGGTAAGCGGCAGGGT
CGGAACAGGAGAGCGCACGAGGGAGCTTCCAGGGGGAAACGCCTGGTATCTTTATAGTCCTGTCGGGTTT
CGCCACCTCTGACTTGAGCGTCGATTTTTGTGATGCTCGTCAGGGGGGCGGAGCCTATGGAAAAACGCCA
GCAACGCGGCCTTTTTACGGTTCCTGGCCTTTTGCTGGCCTTTTGCTCACATGTTCTTTCCTGCGTTATC
CCCTGATTCTGTGGATAACCGTATTACCGCCTTTGAGTGAGCTGATACCGCTCGCCGCAGCCGAACGACC
GAGCGCAGCGAGTCAGTGAGCGAGGAAGCGGAAGAGCGCCTGATGCGGTATTTTCTCCTTACGCATCTGT
GCGGTATTTCACACCGCAATGGTGCACTCTCAGTACAATCTGCTCTGATGCCGCATAGTTAAGCCAGTAT
ACACTCCGCTATCGCTACGTGACTGGGTCATGGCTGCGCCCCGACACCCGCCAACACCCGCTGACGCGCC
CTGACGGGCTTGTCTGCTCCCGGCATCCGCTTACAGACAAGCTGTGACCGTCTCCGGGAGCTGCATGTGT
CAGAGGTTTTCACCGTCATCACCGAAACGCGCGAGGCAGCTGCGGTAAAGCTCATCAGCGTGGTCGTGAA
GCGATTCACAGATGTCTGCCTGTTCATCCGCGTCCAGCTCGTTGAGTTTCTCCAGAAGCGTTAATGTCTG
GCTTCTGATAAAGCGGGCCATGTTAAGGGCGGTTTTTTCCTGTTTGGTCACTGATGCCTCCGTGTAAGGG
GGATTTCTGTTCATGGGGGTAATGATACCGATGAAACGAGAGAGGATGCTCACGATACGGGTTACTGATG
ATGAACATGCCCGGTTACTGGAACGTTGTGAGGGTAAACAACTGGCGGTATGGATGCGGCGGGACCAGAG
AAAAATCACTCAGGGTCAATGCCAGCGCTTCGTTAATACAGATGTAGGTGTTCCACAGGGTAGCCAGCAG
CATCCTGCGATGCAGATCCGGAACATAATGGTGCAGGGCGCTGACTTCCGCGTTTCCAGACTTTACGAAA
CACGGAAACCGAAGACCATTCATGTTGTTGCTCAGGTCGCAGACGTTTTGCAGCAGCAGTCGCTTCACGT
TCGCTCGCGTATCGGTGATTCATTCTGCTAACCAGTAAGGCAACCCCGCCAGCCTAGCCGGGTCCTCAAC
GACAGGAGCACGATCATGCGCACCCGTGGGGCCGCCATGCCGGCGATAATGGCCTGCTTCTCGCCGAAAC
GTTTGGTGGCGGGACCAGTGACGAAGGCTTGAGCGAGGGCGTGCAAGATTCCGAATACCGCAAGCGACAG
GCCGATCATCGTCGCGCTCCAGCGAAAGCGGTCCTCGCCGAAAATGACCCAGAGCGCTGCCGGCACCTGT
CCTACGAGTTGCATGATAAAGAAGACAGTCATAAGTGCGGCGACGATAGTCATGCCCCGCGCCCACCGGA
AGGAGCTGACTGGGTTGAAGGCTCTCAAGGGCATCGGTCGAGATCCCGGTGCCTAATGAGTGAGCTAACT
TACATTAATTGCGTTGCGCTCACTGCCCGCTTTCCAGTCGGGAAACCTGTCGTGCCAGCTGCATTAATGA
ATCGGCCAACGCGCGGGGAGAGGCGGTTTGCGTATTGGGCGCCAGGGTGGTTTTTCTTTTCACCAGTGAG
ACGGGCAACAGCTGATTGCCCTTCACCGCCTGGCCCTGAGAGAGTTGCAGCAAGCGGTCCACGCTGGTTT
GCCCCAGCAGGCGAAAATCCTGTTTGATGGTGGTTAACGGCGGGATATAACATGAGCTGTCTTCGGTATC
GTCGTATCCCACTACCGAGATGTCCGCACCAACGCGCAGCCCGGACTCGGTAATGGCGCGCATTGCGCCC
AGCGCCATCTGATCGTTGGCAACCAGCATCGCAGTGGGAACGATGCCCTCATTCAGCATTTGCATGGTTT
GTTGAAAACCGGACATGGCACTCCAGTCGCCTTCCCGTTCCGCTATCGGCTGAATTTGATTGCGAGTGAG
ATATTTATGCCAGCCAGCCAGACGCAGACGCGCCGAGACAGAACTTAATGGGCCCGCTAACAGCGCGATT
TGCTGGTGACCCAATGCGACCAGATGCTCCACGCCCAGTCGCGTACCGTCTTCATGGGAGAAAATAATAC
TGTTGATGGGTGTCTGGTCAGAGACATCAAGAAATAACGCCGGAACATTAGTGCAGGCAGCTTCCACAGC
AATGGCATCCTGGTCATCCAGCGGATAGTTAATGATCAGCCCACTGACGCGTTGCGCGAGAAGATTGTGC
ACCGCCGCTTTACAGGCTTCGACGCCGCTTCGTTCTACCATCGACACCACCACGCTGGCACCCAGTTGAT
CGGCGCGAGATTTAATCGCCGCGACAATTTGCGACGGCGCGTGCAGGGCCAGACTGGAGGTGGCAACGCC
AATCAGCAACGACTGTTTGCCCGCCAGTTGTTGTGCCACGCGGTTGGGAATGTAATTCAGCTCCGCCATC
GCCGCTTCCACTTTTTCCCGCGTTTTCGCAGAAACGTGGCTGGCCTGGTTCACCACGCGGGAAACGGTCT
GATAAGAGACACCGGCATACTCTGCGACATCGTATAACGTTACTGGTTTCACATTCACCACCCTGAATTG
ACTCTCTTCCGGGCGCTATCATGCCATACCGCGAAAGGTTTTGCGCCATTCGATGGTGTCCGGGATCTCG
ACGCTCTCCCTTATGCGACTCCTGCATTAGGAAGCAGCCCAGTAGTAGGTTGAGGCCGTTGAGCACCGCC
GCCGCAAGGAATGGTGCATGCAAGGAGATGGCGCCCAACAGTCCCCCGGCCACGGGGCCTGCCACCATAC
CCACGCCGAAACAAGCGCTCATGAGCCCGAAGTGGCGAGCCCGATCTTCCCCATCGGTGATGTCGGCGAT
ATAGGCGCCAGCAACCGCACCTGTGGCGCCGGTGATGCCGGCCACGATGCGTCCGGCGTAGAGGATCGAG
ATCGATCTCGATCCCGCGAAATTAATACGACTCACTATAGGGAAATTGTGAGCGGATAACAATTCCCCTC
TAGAAATAATTTTGTTTAACTTTAAGAAGGAGATATACATATGGGTCACCACCACCACCACCACCACCAC
CACCACGGTAGCCTGCAAGATTCGGAAGTCAACCAAGAAGCAAAGCCGGAAGTCAAGCCGGAAGTGAAAC
CGGAAACCCATATTAACCTGAAAGTTAGTGACGGCAGCTCTGAAATTTTCTTTAAGATCAAAAAGACCAC
GCCGCTGCGTCGCCTGATGGAAGCGTTTGCCAAACGTCAGGGCAAGGAAATGGATAGCCTGCGTTTCCTG
TATGACGGTATTCGCATCCAGGCAGATCAAGCGCCGGAAGACCTGGACATGGAAGACAACGACATCATTG
AAGCCCACCGTGAACAGATTGGCGGCATGAATTCTAATCGCACCTCTAAGGCACCCCGTGTAAAAGTTAA
ACGTGTGGAAAAACCGCCATACGTAATTGATCGCTTTGAGCTCCGTAGATTTGACCGTAAAAATACAATT
TTCGATCGAGTTATGTGGGATTCTTCTTGGAAAGGCTACAAGCGTATGTACGACGAAAAGGTCCTGGATA
CCGTGGCAAATGGTAAGCCTGGCTACTCTCGTATAGACTTTGCCCTGGCCTATGCCAGCTGGATTGTTCA
TGACGCGTTTGAGGGCGGGTTCAGCTGGAAAAAAATCAAACTCTATGGTACACCAGCCGCCACAATCGGT
ATTGATTGGACGAAGACAAAATACGAAGTTGATGATCCATGCAAAATGAGTACCTTCACCAAGCGTGCAG
CTAAGTTATTTGGTGCATCTCTCGTGGGTATTTGCAAGCTGAACCGGGATTGGCTGTATGCCGACGTCAA
CATTCCGGAAAAGTTCGAGAATGTGATCGTCATGGCGGTTGAAATGGACGCAGATGGCATTGCCACCTCC
CCAGCTGCTCCGGCAGCGGCTGCTACCGGTGTAGGTTACTCCAAAATGGCGTTTATACTGGCCTGTATGG
GTGAGTTCATCCGTAATTTAGGCTACGAAGCAATCCAGTGCGGAAATGACACGGCATTATCGATACCGTT
GGCGATAGATGCAGGTCTGGGGCAACTTGGGCGTAACGGTTTGTTGATAACACCGCAGTATGGCCCTCGC
GTCCGTTTCTGCAAAATATTTACGGACTTGCCTTTGGGTCCGGATAAACCCATTAAATTTGGCGTGAAAG
AATTTTGTGAGAAGTGCAAATTGTGTGCTCAACACTGCAAAGCTGTAGCAATTAGCATGGATAACGAACC
TAACTTTCAGGCGACTTGCCGTTCAAACAATCCTGGAGCTTTGAAGTGGTATGTTGACGTTGAAAGATGC
TACTTATATTGGTGCCAAAATGGAATAGACTGCAGTACGTGTATAAAAGTTTGTCCATACAATATAGCAA
GTGCTCGGAAAGCTAAAGTCACACCTAAAGAATTTTGGAATATTGTTTAA
